>Addgene plasmid #132263 | pDONR221_SLC25A19 | addgene full sequence | sequence record 263661 | Addgene NGS Result
CTTTCCTGCGTTATCCCCTGATTCTGTGGATAACCGTATTACCGCCTTTGAGTGAGCTGATACCGCTCGC
CGCAGCCGAACGACCGAGCGCAGCGAGTCAGTGAGCGAGGAAGCGGAAGAGCGCCCAATACGCAAACCGC
CTCTCCCCGCGCGTTGGCCGATTCATTAATGCAGCTGGCACGACAGGTTTCCCGACTGGAAAGCGGGCAG
TGAGCGCAACGCAATTAATACGCGTACCGCTAGCCAGGAAGAGTTTGTAGAAACGCAAAAAGGCCATCCG
TCAGGATGGCCTTCTGCTTAGTTTGATGCCTGGCAGTTTATGGCGGGCGTCCTGCCCGCCACCCTCCGGG
CCGTTGCTTCACAACGTTCAAATCCGCTCCCGGCGGATTTGTCCTACTCAGGAGAGCGTTCACCGACAAA
CAACAGATAAAACGAAAGGCCCAGTCTTCCGACTGAGCCTTTCGTTTTATTTGATGCCTGGCAGTTCCCT
ACTCTCGCGTTAACGCTAGCATGGATGTTTTCCCAGTCACGACGTTGTAAAACGACGGCCAGTCTTAAGC
TCGGGCCCCAAATAATGATTTTATTTTGACTGATAGTGACCTGTTCGTTGCAACACATTGATGAGCAATG
CTTTTTTATAATGCCAACTTTGTACAAAAAAGCAGGCTCCACCATGGTGGGCTACGACCCCAAGCCTGAT
GGCCGGAACAATACCAAGTTCCAGGTGGCAGTGGCAGGATCTGTGAGCGGCCTGGTGACAAGGGCCCTGA
TCTCTCCATTCGACGTGATCAAGATCCGCTTTCAGCTGCAGCACGAGCGGCTGTCCAGATCTGATCCCTC
TGCCAAGTATCACGGCATCCTGCAGGCCAGCAGGCAGATCCTGCAGGAGGAGGGCCCTACCGCCTTTTGG
AAGGGCCACGTGCCAGCCCAGATCCTGTCCATCGGCTACGGCGCCGTGCAGTTCCTGTCTTTTGAGATGC
TGACAGAGCTGGTGCACCGGGGCAGCGTGTATGACGCCAGAGAGTTCTCCGTGCACTTCGTGTGCGGAGG
ACTGGCAGCATGTATGGCCACCCTGACAGTGCACCCCGTGGATGTGCTGAGGACCAGGTTCGCAGCACAG
GGAGAGCCTAAGGTGTACAACACCCTGAGGCACGCCGTGGGCACAATGTACCGCAGCGAGGGCCCCCAGG
TGTTTTATAAGGGCCTGGCCCCAACACTGATCGCCATCTTCCCCTATGCCGGCCTGCAGTTTTCCTGCTA
CAGCTCCCTGAAGCACCTGTATAAGTGGGCCATCCCTGCCGAGGGCAAGAAGAACGAGAATCTGCAGAAT
CTGCTGTGCGGATCTGGAGCAGGCGTGATCAGCAAGACCCTGACATACCCACTGGACCTGTTCAAGAAGC
GGCTGCAAGTGGGAGGATTCGAGCACGCAAGAGCAGCCTTTGGCCAGGTGCGGAGATATAAGGGCCTGAT
GGATTGCGCCAAGCAGGTGCTGCAGAAGGAGGGCGCCCTGGGCTTCTTTAAGGGACTGAGCCCTTCCCTG
CTGAAGGCCGCCCTGTCCACCGGCTTCATGTTCTTTTCTTACGAGTTCTTTTGCAACGTGTTTCACTGTA
TGAATAGGACAGCCTCCCAGCGCGACCCAGCTTTCTTGTACAAAGTTGGCATTATAAGAAAGCATTGCTT
ATCAATTTGTTGCAACGAACAGGTCACTATCAGTCAAAATAAAATCATTATTTGCCATCCAGCTGATATC
CCCTATAGTGAGTCGTATTACATGGTCATAGCTGTTTCCTGGCAGCTCTGGCCCGTGTCTCAAAATCTCT
GATGTTACATTGCACAAGATAAAAATATATCATCATGAACAATAAAACTGTCTGCTTACATAAACAGTAA
TACAAGGGGTGTTATGAGCCATATTCAACGGGAAACGTCGAGGCCGCGATTAAATTCCAACATGGATGCT
GATTTATATGGGTATAAATGGGCTCGCGATAATGTCGGGCAATCAGGTGCGACAATCTATCGCTTGTATG
GGAAGCCCGATGCGCCAGAGTTGTTTCTGAAACATGGCAAAGGTAGCGTTGCCAATGATGTTACAGATGA
GATGGTCAGACTAAACTGGCTGACGGAATTTATGCCTCTTCCGACCATCAAGCATTTTATCCGTACTCCT
GATGATGCATGGTTACTCACCACTGCGATCCCCGGAAAAACAGCATTCCAGGTATTAGAAGAATATCCTG
ATTCAGGTGAAAATATTGTTGATGCGCTGGCAGTGTTCCTGCGCCGGTTGCATTCGATTCCTGTTTGTAA
TTGTCCTTTTAACAGCGATCGCGTATTTCGTCTCGCTCAGGCGCAATCACGAATGAATAACGGTTTGGTT
GATGCGAGTGATTTTGATGACGAGCGTAATGGCTGGCCTGTTGAACAAGTCTGGAAAGAAATGCATAAAC
TTTTGCCATTCTCACCGGATTCAGTCGTCACTCATGGTGATTTCTCACTTGATAACCTTATTTTTGACGA
GGGGAAATTAATAGGTTGTATTGATGTTGGACGAGTCGGAATCGCAGACCGATACCAGGATCTTGCCATC
CTATGGAACTGCCTCGGTGAGTTTTCTCCTTCATTACAGAAACGGCTTTTTCAAAAATATGGTATTGATA
ATCCTGATATGAATAAATTGCAGTTTCATTTGATGCTCGATGAGTTTTTCTAATCAGAATTGGTTAATTG
GTTGTAACACTGGCAGAGCATTACGCTGACTTGACGGGACGGCGCAAGCTCATGACCAAAATCCCTTAAC
GTGAGTTACGCGTCGTTCCACTGAGCGTCAGACCCCGTAGAAAAGATCAAAGGATCTTCTTGAGATCCTT
TTTTTCTGCGCGTAATCTGCTGCTTGCAAACAAAAAAACCACCGCTACCAGCGGTGGTTTGTTTGCCGGA
TCAAGAGCTACCAACTCTTTTTCCGAAGGTAACTGGCTTCAGCAGAGCGCAGATACCAAATACTGTTCTT
CTAGTGTAGCCGTAGTTAGGCCACCACTTCAAGAACTCTGTAGCACCGCCTACATACCTCGCTCTGCTAA
TCCTGTTACCAGTGGCTGCTGCCAGTGGCGATAAGTCGTGTCTTACCGGGTTGGACTCAAGACGATAGTT
ACCGGATAAGGCGCAGCGGTCGGGCTGAACGGGGGGTTCGTGCACACAGCCCAGCTTGGAGCGAACGACC
TACACCGAACTGAGATACCTACAGCGTGAGCTATGAGAAAGCGCCACGCTTCCCGAAGGGAGAAAGGCGG
ACAGGTATCCGGTAAGCGGCAGGGTCGGAACAGGAGAGCGCACGAGGGAGCTTCCAGGGGGAAACGCCTG
GTATCTTTATAGTCCTGTCGGGTTTCGCCACCTCTGACTTGAGCGTCGATTTTTGTGATGCTCGTCAGGG
GGGCGGAGCCTATGGAAAAACGCCAGCAACGCGGCCTTTTTACGGTTCCTGGCCTTTTGCTGGCCTTTTG
CTCACATGTT
Features (pLannotate 1.2.2; 10 found; start..end, strand, type, name):
    121..213     +  CDS            lacI (fragment): lac repressor; lacI; The lac repressor binds to the lac operator to inhibit transcription in E. coli. This inhibition can be relieved by adding lactose or isopropyl-β-D-thiogalactopyranoside (IPTG).
    268..295     -  terminator     rrnB T2 terminator: transcription terminator T2 from the E. coli rrnB gene
    427..470     +  terminator     rrnB T1 terminator: Escherichia coli rrnB; transcription terminator T1 from the E. coli rrnB gene
    517..553     -  CDS            lacZα (fragment): LacZα fragment of β-galactosidase; lacZ fragment
    569..668     +  protein_bind   attL1: mutant version of attL; recombination site for the Gateway® LR reaction LR Clonase™
    674..1633    +  CDS            SLC25A19: TPC_HUMAN - Also known as DNC, MUP1. Experimental evidence at protein level: Swiss-Prot protein existence level 1. Mitochondrial transporter mediating uptake of thiamine pyrophosphate (ThPP) into mitochondria. From Homo sapiens (Human).
   1635..1734    -  protein_bind   attL2: mutant version of attL; recombination site for the Gateway® LR reaction LR Clonase™
   1752..1770    -  promoter       T7 promoter: promoter for bacteriophage T7 RNA polymerase
   1904..2713    +  CDS            KanR: aminoglycoside phosphotransferase; aph(3')-Ia; confers resistance to kanamycin in bacteria or G418 (Geneticin®) in eukaryotes
   2860..3448    +  rep_origin     ori: high-copy-number ColE1/pMB1/pBR322/pUC origin of replication
