[The description below was written by a language model from this plasmid's Addgene catalogue record and pLannotate feature annotations shown in this document.]
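Description:
pDONR221_SLC25A19 is a Gateway entry clone built on the commercial pDONR221 backbone, carrying a codon-optimized open reading frame for human SLC25A19 (also known as DNC, MUP1, TPC or MCPHA), a mitochondrial carrier that mediates uptake of thiamine pyrophosphate into mitochondria. The sequenced plasmid is about 3.5 kb, consistent with a roughly 2.55 kb backbone plus a 960 bp insert. It is maintained in E. coli through a high-copy ColE1/pUC-type origin and selected with kanamycin via an aminoglycoside phosphotransferase (KanR) gene.

The ORF sits between attL1 and attL2, the recombination sites used in the Gateway LR reaction. These allow the coding sequence to be transferred directionally, in a defined orientation and reading frame, into any attR-containing destination vector. Upstream of the cassette, rrnB T1 and T2 transcription terminators insulate the insert from read-through transcription in bacteria. A T7 promoter lies downstream of attL2 on the opposite strand, pointing back toward the insert. The short lacI and lacZα fragments annotated near the terminators are backbone remnants rather than functional genes, and M13 forward and reverse primer sites are listed for sequencing across the insert.

Although catalogued under mammalian expression, the annotated features include no eukaryotic promoter or polyadenylation signal, so the plasmid does not itself drive expression in mammalian cells; expression depends on the destination vector chosen. It belongs to a large consortium collection of solute carrier (SLC) transporter clones and is intended as a source for subcloning SLC25A19 into custom expression vectors. The record does not state whether the ORF retains a stop codon or carries any tags.
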