Addgene plasmid #132263: pDONR221_SLC25A19
Purpose: Gateway entry clone with codon-optimized ORF sequence for subcloning into custom expression vectors
Depositing lab: RESOLUTE Consortium & Giulio Superti-Furga. Depositing organization: CeMM Research Center for Molecular Medicine. Publication: The RESOLUTE consortium: unlocking SLC transporters for drug discovery. Superti-Furga G, Lackner D, Wiedmer T, Ingles-Prieto A, Barbosa B, Girardi E, Goldmann U, Gurtl B, Klavins K, Klimek C, Lindinger S, Lineiro-Retes E, Muller AC, Onstein S, Redinger G, Reil D, Sedlyarov V, Wolf G, Crawford M, Everley R, ... Steppan CM. Nat Rev Drug Discov. 2020 Jul;19(7):429-430. doi: 10.1038/d41573-020-00056-6. PubMed 32265506.
Backbone
  Vector backbone: pDONR221
  Backbone manufacturer: Thermo Fisher Scientific
  Backbone size w/o insert (bp): 2550
  Vector type: Mammalian Expression
Growth in bacteria
  Bacterial resistance: Kanamycin, 50 μg/mL
  Growth temperature: 37°C
  Growth strain: Stbl3
  Copy number: High Copy
Gene/Insert
  Gene/Insert name: SLC25A19 (alt name: DNC, MUP1, TPC, MCPHA)
  Species: H. sapiens (human)
  Insert size (bp): 960
  Entrez Gene: SLC25A19 (a.k.a. DNC, MCPHA, MTPPT, MUP1, THMD3, THMD4, TPC)
  Cloning method: Gateway Cloning
  Sequencing primers: 5′ M13-fwd; 3′ M13-rev
Terms and licenses: Academic/Nonprofit Terms; Industry Terms
Depositor comments: For more information on the full Resolute plasmid collection, please see www.addgene.org/depositor-collections/re-solute/. Please provide your feedback on this plasmid to the RESOLUTE consortium by filling out their RESOLUTE repository feedback form: https://forms.office.com/Pages/ResponsePage.aspx?id=0e05yklzmkS7rjFGQL4N7z4feCLQvEJAmVcOCM_u885UN1JJRko0Ukg4TVQwNTZLOUxPQVJWT1NHUCQlQCN0PWcu
How to cite: pDONR221_SLC25A19 was a gift from RESOLUTE Consortium & Giulio Superti-Furga (Addgene plasmid # 132263 ; http://n2t.net/addgene:132263 ; RRID:Addgene_132263)
