>Addgene plasmid #132263 | pDONR221_SLC25A19 | depositor partial sequence | sequence record 253926 | Codon-optimized ORF of SLC25A19
ATGGTGGGCTACGACCCCAAGCCTGATGGCCGGAACAATACCAAGTTCCAGGTGGCAGTGGCAGGATCTG
TGAGCGGCCTGGTGACAAGGGCCCTGATCTCTCCATTCGACGTGATCAAGATCCGCTTTCAGCTGCAGCA
CGAGCGGCTGTCCAGATCTGATCCCTCTGCCAAGTATCACGGCATCCTGCAGGCCAGCAGGCAGATCCTG
CAGGAGGAGGGCCCTACCGCCTTTTGGAAGGGCCACGTGCCAGCCCAGATCCTGTCCATCGGCTACGGCG
CCGTGCAGTTCCTGTCTTTTGAGATGCTGACAGAGCTGGTGCACCGGGGCAGCGTGTATGACGCCAGAGA
GTTCTCCGTGCACTTCGTGTGCGGAGGACTGGCAGCATGTATGGCCACCCTGACAGTGCACCCCGTGGAT
GTGCTGAGGACCAGGTTCGCAGCACAGGGAGAGCCTAAGGTGTACAACACCCTGAGGCACGCCGTGGGCA
CAATGTACCGCAGCGAGGGCCCCCAGGTGTTTTATAAGGGCCTGGCCCCAACACTGATCGCCATCTTCCC
CTATGCCGGCCTGCAGTTTTCCTGCTACAGCTCCCTGAAGCACCTGTATAAGTGGGCCATCCCTGCCGAG
GGCAAGAAGAACGAGAATCTGCAGAATCTGCTGTGCGGATCTGGAGCAGGCGTGATCAGCAAGACCCTGA
CATACCCACTGGACCTGTTCAAGAAGCGGCTGCAAGTGGGAGGATTCGAGCACGCAAGAGCAGCCTTTGG
CCAGGTGCGGAGATATAAGGGCCTGATGGATTGCGCCAAGCAGGTGCTGCAGAAGGAGGGCGCCCTGGGC
TTCTTTAAGGGACTGAGCCCTTCCCTGCTGAAGGCCGCCCTGTCCACCGGCTTCATGTTCTTTTCTTACG
AGTTCTTTTGCAACGTGTTTCACTGTATGAATAGGACAGCCTCCCAGCGC
